Addgene plasmid #144715: TFORF3239
Purpose: Lentiviral vector for overexpressing transcription factor ORFs with unique 24-bp barcodes. Barcodes facilitate identification of transcription factors in pooled screens.
Depositing lab: Feng Zhang. Depositing organization: Broad Institute. Publication: A transcription factor atlas of directed differentiation. Joung J, Ma S, Tay T, Geiger-Schuller KR, Kirchgatterer PC, Verdine VK, Guo B, Arias-Garcia MA, Allen WE, Singh A, Kuksenko O, Abudayyeh OO, Gootenberg JS, Fu Z, Macrae RK, Buenrostro JD, Regev A, Zhang F. Cell. 2023 Jan 5;186(1):209-229.e26. doi: 10.1016/j.cell.2022.11.026. PubMed 36608654.
Backbone
  Vector backbone: pLX_TRC317
  Backbone manufacturer: Broad Institute Genetic Perturbation Platform
  Backbone size w/o insert (bp): 8264
  Vector type: Mammalian Expression, Lentiviral
  Selectable markers: Puromycin
Growth in bacteria
  Bacterial resistance: Ampicillin, 100 μg/mL
  Growth temperature: 37°C
  Growth strain: NEB Stable
  Copy number: High Copy
Gene/Insert
  Gene/Insert name: HOXB5
  Species: H. sapiens (human)
  Insert size (bp): 1016
  Entrez Gene: HOXB5 (a.k.a. HHO.C10, HOX2, HOX2A, HU-1, Hox2.1)
  Promoter: EF1a
  Tag / fusion protein: V5 (C terminal on insert)
  Cloning method: Gateway Cloning
  Sequencing primers: 5′ GGGTGGAGACTGAAGTTAGGCCAG; 3′ CACATAGCGTAAAAGGAGCAACATAG
Resource information
  A portion of this plasmid was derived from a plasmid made by: Broad Institute Genetic Perturbation Platform
Terms and licenses: Academic/Nonprofit Terms; Industry Terms: Not Available to Industry
Depositor comments: NM_002147.3 Please test multiple small colonies in case of plasmid recombination. To make this collection available in a timely manner, a portion of this collection was not fully sequenced by Addgene. If an Addgene verified full plasmid sequence is not available, please contact us prior to placing an order to request the full sequence.
How to cite: TFORF3239 was a gift from Feng Zhang (Addgene plasmid # 144715 ; http://n2t.net/addgene:144715 ; RRID:Addgene_144715)
