[The description below was written by a language model from this plasmid's Addgene catalogue record and pLannotate feature annotations shown in this document.]
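Description:
TFORF3239 is a lentiviral mammalian expression plasmid built on the pLX_TRC317 backbone and carrying the human transcription factor HOXB5, a homeobox protein involved in anterior-posterior positional identity. It belongs to a barcoded collection of transcription factor ORFs. In bacteria it is maintained through a high-copy ColE1/pUC-type origin and ampicillin resistance (AmpR), and an f1 origin is also present. The depositor notes that the plasmid can recombine, which is a common issue with LTR-containing vectors.

The viral portion has a third-generation, self-inactivating layout. An RSV promoter drives a truncated HIV-1 5' LTR, followed by the Ψ packaging signal with a gag fragment, the RRE for Rev-dependent nuclear export, a cPPT/CTS element, and a ΔU3 3' LTR that disables LTR promoter activity after integration. Two expression units sit between the LTRs. An SV40 early promoter drives puromycin N-acetyltransferase for selection of transduced cells, and a downstream EF-1α promoter drives the HOXB5 ORF. The ORF was inserted by Gateway cloning, so it is flanked by attB1 and attB2 remnants. It is followed by a C-terminal V5 epitope tag for detection, and a WPRE enhances transcript expression.

According to the record, each ORF in the collection is paired with a unique 24-bp barcode. The feature table does not annotate the barcode, so its exact position is not stated. The barcodes allow individual transcription factors to be identified in pooled overexpression screens, such as those studying directed differentiation. The short U6, lacZα, lacI and small t antigen fragments in the table appear to be backbone remnants rather than functional parts.
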