Features (pLannotate 1.2.2; 34 found; start..end, strand, type, name):
      5..231     +  promoter       RSV promoter: Rous sarcoma virus enhancer/promoter
    232..412     +  LTR            5' LTR (truncated): truncated 5' long terminal repeat (LTR) from HIV-1
    459..584     +  misc_feature   HIV-1 Ψ: packaging signal of human immunodeficiency virus type 1
    568..931     +  CDS            HIV-1 gag (fragment): gag protein from human immunodeficiency virus 1; gag
   1077..1310    +  misc_feature   RRE: The Rev response element (RRE) of HIV-1 allows for Rev-dependent mRNA export from the nucleus to the cytoplasm.
   1687..1713    +  CDS            Rev (fragment): human immunodeficiency virus 1 (HIV-1) Rev protein; rev; enhances nuclear export of unspliced and incompletely spliced viral mRNAs
   1720..1743    +  promoter       SV40 promoter (fragment): SV40 early promoter
   1744..1815    +  promoter       SV40 promoter (fragment): SV40 enhancer and early promoter
   1839..1974    +  rep_origin     SV40 ori: SV40 origin of replication
   2020..2616    +  CDS            PuroR (fragment): puromycin N-acetyltransferase; pac from Streptomyces; confers resistance to puromycin
   2665..2782    +  misc_feature   cPPT/CTS: central polypurine tract and central termination sequence of HIV-1
   2847..2913    +  CDS            small t antigen (fragment): SV40 (simian virus 40) small t antigen
   2920..4098    +  promoter       EF-1α promoter: strong constitutive promoter for human elongation factor EF-1α
   4119..4136    +  protein_bind   attB1 (fragment): mutant version of attB; core recombination site for the Gateway® BP reaction BP Clonase™
   4145..4951    +  CDS            HOXB5: HXB5_HUMAN - Also known as HOX2A. Experimental evidence at protein level: Swiss-Prot protein existence level 1. Sequence-specific transcription factor which is part of a developmental regulatory system that provides cells with specific positional identities on the anterior-posterior axis. From Homo sapiens (Human).
   4959..4976    -  protein_bind   attB2 (fragment): mutant version of attB; core recombination site for the Gateway® BP reaction BP Clonase™
   4985..5026    +  CDS            V5 tag: epitope tag from simian virus 5
   5042..5095    +  promoter       U6 promoter (fragment): RNA polymerase III promoter for human U6 snRNA
   5137..5725    +  misc_feature   WPRE: woodchuck hepatitis virus posttranscriptional regulatory element
   5776..5795    +  misc_feature   cPPT/CTS (fragment): central polypurine tract and central termination sequence of HIV-1
   5797..6030    +  LTR            3' LTR (ΔU3): self-inactivating 3' long terminal repeat (LTR) from HIV-1
   6108..6229    +  polyA_signal   SV40 poly(A) signal: SV40 polyadenylation signal
   6269..6404    +  rep_origin     SV40 ori: SV40 origin of replication
   6425..6443    -  promoter       T7 promoter: promoter for bacteriophage T7 RNA polymerase
   6451..6606    +  CDS            lacZα (fragment): LacZα fragment of β-galactosidase; lacZ fragment
   6611..7039    +  rep_origin     f1 ori (sequence partly withheld): f1 bacteriophage origin of replication; arrow indicates direction of (+) strand synthesis
   7092..7196    +  promoter       AmpR promoter: bla
   7197..8057    +  CDS            AmpR: β-lactamase; bla; confers resistance to ampicillin, carbenicillin, and related antibiotics
   8228..8816    +  rep_origin     ori: high-copy-number ColE1/pMB1/pBR322/pUC origin of replication
   8999..9091    +  CDS            lacI (fragment): lac repressor; lacI; The lac repressor binds to the lac operator to inhibit transcription in E. coli. This inhibition can be relieved by adding lactose or isopropyl-β-D-thiogalactopyranoside (IPTG).
   9104..9125    +  protein_bind   CAP binding site: CAP binding activates transcription in the presence of cAMP. E. coli catabolite activator protein
   9140..9170    +  promoter       lac promoter: promoter for the E. coli lac operon
   9178..9194    +  protein_bind   lac operator: The lac repressor binds to the lac operator to inhibit transcription in E. coli. This inhibition can be relieved by adding lactose or isopropyl-β-D-thiogalactopyranoside (IPTG). lac repressor encoded by lacI
   9239..9257    +  promoter       T3 promoter: promoter for bacteriophage T3 RNA polymerase
>Addgene plasmid #144715 | TFORF3239 | addgene full sequence | sequence record 391505 | Addgene NGS Result
TTAATGTAGTCTTATGCAATACTCTTGTAGTCTTGCAACATGGTAACGATGAGTTAGCAACATGCCTTAC
AAGGAGAGAAAAAGCACCGTGCATGCCGATTGGTGGAAGTAAGGTGGTACGATCGTGCCTTATTAGGAAG
GCAACAGACGGGTCTGACATGGATTGGACGAACCACTGAATTGCCGCATTGCAGAGATATTGTATTTAAG
TGCCTAGCTCGATACATAAACGGGTCTCTCTGGTTAGACCAGATCTGAGCCTGGGAGCTCTCTGGCTAAC
TAGGGAACCCACTGCTTAAGCCTCAATAAAGCTTGCCTTGAGTGCTTCAAGTAGTGTGTGCCCGTCTGTT
GTGTGACTCTGGTAACTAGAGATCCCTCAGACCCTTTTAGTCAGTGTGGAAAATCTCTAGCAGTGGCGCC
CGAACAGGGACTTGAAAGCGAAAGGGAAACCAGAGGAGCTCTCTCGACGCAGGACTCGGCTTGCTGAAGC
GCGCACGGCAAGAGGCGAGGGGCGGCGACTGGTGAGTACGCCAAAAATTTTGACTAGCGGAGGCTAGAAG
GAGAGAGATGGGTGCGAGAGCGTCAGTATTAAGCGGGGGAGAATTAGATCGCGATGGGAAAAAATTCGGT
TAAGGCCAGGGGGAAAGAAAAAATATAAATTAAAACATATAGTATGGGCAAGCAGGGAGCTAGAACGATT
CGCAGTTAATCCTGGCCTGTTAGAAACATCAGAAGGCTGTAGACAAATACTGGGACAGCTACAACCATCC
CTTCAGACAGGATCAGAAGAACTTAGATCATTATATAATACAGTAGCAACCCTCTATTGTGTGCATCAAA
GGATAGAGATAAAAGACACCAAGGAAGCTTTAGACAAGATAGAGGAAGAGCAAAACAAAAGTAAGACCAC
CGCACAGCAAGCGGCCGCTGATCTTCAGACCTGGAGGAGGAGATATGAGGGACAATTGGAGAAGTGAATT
ATATAAATATAAAGTAGTAAAAATTGAACCATTAGGAGTAGCACCCACCAAGGCAAAGAGAAGAGTGGTG
CAGAGAGAAAAAAGAGCAGTGGGAATAGGAGCTTTGTTCCTTGGGTTCTTGGGAGCAGCAGGAAGCACTA
TGGGCGCAGCGTCAATGACGCTGACGGTACAGGCCAGACAATTATTGTCTGGTATAGTGCAGCAGCAGAA
CAATTTGCTGAGGGCTATTGAGGCGCAACAGCATCTGTTGCAACTCACAGTCTGGGGCATCAAGCAGCTC
CAGGCAAGAATCCTGGCTGTGGAAAGATACCTAAAGGATCAACAGCTCCTGGGGATTTGGGGTTGCTCTG
GAAAACTCATTTGCACCACTGCTGTGCCTTGGAATGCTAGTTGGAGTAATAAATCTCTGGAACAGATTTG
GAATCACACGACCTGGATGGAGTGGGACAGAGAAATTAACAATTACACAAGCTTAATACACTCCTTAATT
GAAGAATCGCAAAACCAGCAAGAAAAGAATGAACAAGAATTATTGGAATTAGATAAATGGGCAAGTTTGT
GGAATTGGTTTAACATAACAAATTGGCTGTGGTATATAAAATTATTCATAATGATAGTAGGAGGCTTGGT
AGGTTTAAGAATAGTTTTTGCTGTACTTTCTATAGTGAATAGAGTTAGGCAGGGATATTCACCATTATCG
TTTCAGACCCACCTCCCAACCCCGAGGGGACCCATGCATTGCATCTCAATTAGTCAGCAACCAGGTGTGG
AAAGTCCCCAGGCTCCCCAGCAGGCAGAAGTATGCAAAGCATGCGTCTCAATTAGTCAGCAACCATAGTC
CCGCCCCTAACTCCGCCCATCCCGCCCCTAACTCCGCCCAGTTCCGCCCATTCTCCGCCCCATGGCTGAC
TAATTTTTTTTATTTATGCAGAGGCCGAGGCCGCCTCGGCCTCTGAGCTATTCCAGAAGTAGTGAGGAGG
CTTTTTTGGAGGCCTAGGCTTTTGCAAAAAGCTTTCTAGAGGTACCACCGGAGCTTACCATGACCGAGTA
CAAGCCCACGGTGCGCCTCGCCACCCGCGACGACGTCCCCAGGGCCGTACGCACCCTCGCCGCCGCGTTC
GCCGACTACCCCGCCACGCGCCACACCGTCGATCCGGACCGCCACATCGAGCGGGTCACCGAGCTGCAAG
AACTCTTCCTCACGCGCGTCGGGCTCGACATCGGCAAGGTGTGGGTCGCGGACGACGGCGCCGCCGTGGC
GGTCTGGACCACGCCGGAGAGCGTCGAAGCGGGGGCGGTGTTCGCCGAGATCGGCCCGCGCATGGCCGAG
TTGAGCGGTTCCCGGCTGGCCGCGCAGCAACAGATGGAAGGCCTCCTGGCGCCGCACCGGCCCAAGGAGC
CCGCGTGGTTCCTGGCCACCGTCGGCGTCTCGCCCGACCACCAGGGCAAGGGTCTGGGCAGCGCCGTCGT
GCTCCCCGGAGTGGAGGCGGCCGAGCGCGCCGGGGTGCCCGCCTTCCTGGAGACCTCCGCGCCCCGCAAC
CTCCCCTTCTACGAGCGGCTCGGCTTCACCGTCACCGCCGACGTCGAGGTGCCCGAAGGACCGCGCACCT
GGTGCATGACCCGCAAGCCCGGTGCCAGTTAACGAATTCTAGATCTTGAGACAAATGGCAGTATTCATCC
ACAATTTTAAAAGAAAAGGGGGGATTGGGGGGTACAGTGCAGGGGAAAGAATAGTAGACATAATAGCAAC
AGACATACAAACTAAAGAATTACAAAAACAAATTACAAAAATTCAAAATTTTCGGGTTTATTACAGGGAC
AGCAGAGATCCACTTTGGCGCCGGCTCGAGGCCTGCAGGTGCAAAGATGGATAAAGTTTTAAACAGAGAG
GAATCTTTGCAGCTAATGGACCTTCTAGGTCTTGAAAGGAGTGGGAATTGGCTCCGGTGCCCGTCAGTGG
GCAGAGCGCACATCGCCCACAGTCCCCGAGAAGTTGGGGGGAGGGGTCGGCAATTGAACCGGTGCCTAGA
GAAGGTGGCGCGGGGTAAACTGGGAAAGTGATGTCGTGTACTGGCTCCGCCTTTTTCCCGAGGGTGGGGG
AGAACCGTATATAAGTGCAGTAGTCGCCGTGAACGTTCTTTTTCGCAACGGGTTTGCCGCCAGAACACAG
GTAAGTGCCGTGTGTGGTTCCCGCGGGCCTGGCCTCTTTACGGGTTATGGCCCTTGCGTGCCTTGAATTA
CTTCCACCTGGCTGCAGTACGTGATTCTTGATCCCGAGCTTCGGGTTGGAAGTGGGTGGGAGAGTTCGAG
GCCTTGCGCTTAAGGAGCCCCTTCGCCTCGTGCTTGAGTTGAGGCCTGGCCTGGGCGCTGGGGCCGCCGC
GTGCGAATCTGGTGGCACCTTCGCGCCTGTCTCGCTGCTTTCGATAAGTCTCTAGCCATTTAAAATTTTT
GATGACCTGCTGCGACGCTTTTTTTCTGGCAAGATAGTCTTGTAAATGCGGGCCAAGATCTGCACACTGG
TATTTCGGTTTTTGGGGCCGCGGGCGGCGACGGGGCCCGTGCGTCCCAGCGCACATGTTCGGCGAGGCGG
GGCCTGCGAGCGCGGCCACCGAGAATCGGACGGGGGTAGTCTCAAGCTGGCCGGCCTGCTCTGGTGCCTG
GCCTCGCGCCGCCGTGTATCGCCCCGCCCTGGGCGGCAAGGCTGGCCCGGTCGGCACCAGTTGCGTGAGC
GGAAAGATGGCCGCTTCCCGGCCCTGCTGCAGGGAGCTCAAAATGGAGGACGCGGCGCTCGGGAGAGCGG
GCGGGTGAGTCACCCACACAAAGGAAAAGGGCCTTTCCGTCCTCAGCCGTCGCTTCATGTGACTCCACGG
AGTACCGGGCGCCGTCCAGGCACCTCGATTAGTTCTCGAGCTTTTGGAGTACGTCGTCTTTAGGTTGGGG
GGAGGGGTTTTATGCGATGGAGTTTCCCCACACTGAGTGGGTGGAGACTGAAGTTAGGCCAGCTTGGCAC
TTGATGTAATTCTCCTTGGAATTTGCCCTTTTTGAGTTTGGATCTTGGTTCATTCTCAAGCCTCAGACAG
TGGTTCAAAGTTTTTTTCTTCCATTTCAGGTGTCGTGAGGCTAGCATCGATTGATCAACAAGTTTGTACA
AAAAAGTTGGCACCATGAGCTCGTACTTTGTAAACTCCTTCTCGGGGCGTTATCCAAATGGCCCGGACTA
TCAGTTGCTAAATTATGGCAGTGGCAGCTCTCTGAGCGGCTCTTACAGGGATCCCGCTGCCATGCACACC
GGCTCTTACGGCTACAATTACAATGGGATGGACCTCAGCGTCAACCGCTCCTCGGCCTCCTCCAGCCACT
TTGGGGCGGTGGGCGAGAGCTCGCGCGCCTTCCCCGCGCCCGCCCAGGAGCCCCGCTTCAGGCAAGCGGC
TTCGAGCTGCTCCCTGTCCTCGCCCGAGTCCCTGCCCTGCACCAACGGCGACAGCCACGGCGCCAAGCCC
TCTGCTTCGTCCCCCTCCGACCAGGCGACCTCAGCCAGCTCCAGCGCCAATTTCACCGAAATAGACGAGG
CCAGCGCGTCCTCGGAGCCTGAGGAAGCGGCAAGCCAGCTAAGCAGCCCCAGCCTAGCTCGGGCGCAGCC
AGAGCCCATGGCCACCTCCACAGCCGCGCCCGAGGGGCAGACTCCGCAAATATTCCCCTGGATGAGGAAG
CTTCACATCAGCCATGATATGACCGGGCCGGACGGGAAAAGGGCCCGGACCGCGTATACCCGCTACCAGA
CCCTGGAGCTGGAAAAGGAGTTCCACTTCAACCGCTACCTGACCCGGCGACGGCGCATCGAGATCGCCCA
CGCACTCTGCCTGTCCGAGCGCCAGATCAAGATCTGGTTCCAGAACCGGCGCATGAAGTGGAAGAAGGAC
AACAAATTGAAAAGTATGAGCCTGGCTACAGCTGGCAGCGCCTTCCAGCCCTTGCCAACTTTCTTGTACA
AAGTGGTTGATATCGGTAAGCCTATCCCTAACCCTCTCCTCGGTCTCGATTCTACGTAGTAATGAACTAG
TCCGTAACTTGAAAGTATTTCGATTTCTTGGCTTTATATATCTTGTGGAAAGGACGATCCCAGCGGTGCC
ATATTCAAGAAACGCGTTAAGTCGACAATCAACCTCTGGATTACAAAATTTGTGAAAGATTGACTGGTAT
TCTTAACTATGTTGCTCCTTTTACGCTATGTGGATACGCTGCTTTAATGCCTTTGTATCATGCTATTGCT
TCCCGTATGGCTTTCATTTTCTCCTCCTTGTATAAATCCTGGTTGCTGTCTCTTTATGAGGAGTTGTGGC
CCGTTGTCAGGCAACGTGGCGTGGTGTGCACTGTGTTTGCTGACGCAACCCCCACTGGTTGGGGCATTGC
CACCACCTGTCAGCTCCTTTCCGGGACTTTCGCTTTCCCCCTCCCTATTGCCACGGCGGAACTCATCGCC
GCCTGCCTTGCCCGCTGCTGGACAGGGGCTCGGCTGTTGGGCACTGACAATTCCGTGGTGTTGTCGGGGA
AATCATCGTCCTTTCCTTGGCTGCTCGCCTGTGTTGCCACCTGGATTCTGCGCGGGACGTCCTTCTGCTA
CGTCCCTTCGGCCCTCAATCCAGCGGACCTTCCTTCCCGCGGCCTGCTGCCGGCTCTGCGGCCTCTTCCG
CGTCTTCGCCTTCGCCCTCAGACGAGTCGGATCTCCCTTTGGGCCGCCTCCCCGCGTCGACTTTAAGACC
AATGACTTACAAGGCAGCTGTAGATCTTAGCCACTTTTTAAAAGAAAAGGGGGGACTGGAAGGGCTAATT
CACTCCCAACGAAGACAAGATCTGCTTTTTGCTTGTACTGGGTCTCTCTGGTTAGACCAGATCTGAGCCT
GGGAGCTCTCTGGCTAACTAGGGAACCCACTGCTTAAGCCTCAATAAAGCTTGCCTTGAGTGCTTCAAGT
AGTGTGTGCCCGTCTGTTGTGTGACTCTGGTAACTAGAGATCCCTCAGACCCTTTTAGTCAGTGTGGAAA
ATCTCTAGCAGTACGTATAGTAGTTCATGTCATCTTATTATTCAGTATTTATAACTTGCAAAGAAATGAA
TATCAGAGAGTGAGAGGAACTTGTTTATTGCAGCTTATAATGGTTACAAATAAAGCAATAGCATCACAAA
TTTCACAAATAAAGCATTTTTTTCACTGCATTCTAGTTGTGGTTTGTCCAAACTCATCAATGTATCTTAT
CATGTCTGGCTCTAGCTATCCCGCCCCTAACTCCGCCCATCCCGCCCCTAACTCCGCCCAGTTCCGCCCA
TTCTCCGCCCCATGGCTGACTAATTTTTTTTATTTATGCAGAGGCCGAGGCCGCCTCGGCCTCTGAGCTA
TTCCAGAAGTAGTGAGGAGGCTTTTTTGGAGGCCTAGGGACGTACCCAATTCGCCCTATAGTGAGTCGTA
TTACGCGCGCTCACTGGCCGTCGTTTTACAACGTCGTGACTGGGAAAACCCTGGCGTTACCCAACTTAAT
CGCCTTGCAGCACATCCCCCTTTCGCCAGCTGGCGTAATAGCGAAGAGGCCCGCACCGATCGCCCTTCCC
AACAGTTGCGCAGCCTGAATGGCGAATGGG
[124 nt withheld, positions 6611-6734]
C
[91 nt withheld, positions 6736-6826]
A
[49 nt withheld, positions 6828-6876]
CCTTTGACGTTGGAGTCCACGTTCTTT
[37 nt withheld, positions 6904-6940]
ACCCTATCTCGGTCTATTCTTTTGATTTATAAGGGATTTTGCCGATTTCGGCCTATTGGTTAAAAAATGA
GCTGATTTAACAAAAATTTAACGCGAATTTTAACAAAATATTAACGCTTACAATTTAGGTGGCACTTTTC
GGGGAAATGTGCGCGGAACCCCTATTTGTTTATTTTTCTAAATACATTCAAATATGTATCCGCTCATGAG
ACAATAACCCTGATAAATGCTTCAATAATATTGAAAAAGGAAGAGTATGAGTATTCAACATTTCCGTGTC
GCCCTTATTCCCTTTTTTGCGGCATTTTGCCTTCCTGTTTTTGCTCACCCAGAAACGCTGGTGAAAGTAA
AAGATGCTGAAGATCAGTTGGGTGCACGAGTGGGTTACATCGAACTGGATCTCAACAGCGGTAAGATCCT
TGAGAGTTTTCGCCCCGAAGAACGTTTTCCAATGATGAGCACTTTTAAAGTTCTGCTATGTGGCGCGGTA
TTATCCCGTATTGACGCCGGGCAAGAGCAACTCGGTCGCCGCATACACTATTCTCAGAATGACTTGGTTG
AGTACTCACCAGTCACAGAAAAGCATCTTACGGATGGCATGACAGTAAGAGAATTATGCAGTGCTGCCAT
AACCATGAGTGATAACACTGCGGCCAACTTACTTCTGACAACGATCGGAGGACCGAAGGAGCTAACCGCT
TTTTTGCACAACATGGGGGATCATGTAACTCGCCTTGATCGTTGGGAACCGGAGCTGAATGAAGCCATAC
CAAACGACGAGCGTGACACCACGATGCCTGTAGCAATGGCAACAACGTTGCGCAAACTATTAACTGGCGA
ACTACTTACTCTAGCTTCCCGGCAACAATTAATAGACTGGATGGAGGCGGATAAAGTTGCAGGACCACTT
CTGCGCTCGGCCCTTCCGGCTGGCTGGTTTATTGCTGATAAATCTGGAGCCGGTGAGCGTGGGTCTCGCG
GTATCATTGCAGCACTGGGGCCAGATGGTAAGCCCTCCCGTATCGTAGTTATCTACACGACGGGGAGTCA
GGCAACTATGGATGAACGAAATAGACAGATCGCTGAGATAGGTGCCTCACTGATTAAGCATTGGTAACTG
TCAGACCAAGTTTACTCATATATACTTTAGATTGATTTAAAACTTCATTTTTAATTTAAAAGGATCTAGG
TGAAGATCCTTTTTGATAATCTCATGACCAAAATCCCTTAACGTGAGTTTTCGTTCCACTGAGCGTCAGA
CCCCGTAGAAAAGATCAAAGGATCTTCTTGAGATCCTTTTTTTCTGCGCGTAATCTGCTGCTTGCAAACA
AAAAAACCACCGCTACCAGCGGTGGTTTGTTTGCCGGATCAAGAGCTACCAACTCTTTTTCCGAAGGTAA
CTGGCTTCAGCAGAGCGCAGATACCAAATACTGTTCTTCTAGTGTAGCCGTAGTTAGGCCACCACTTCAA
GAACTCTGTAGCACCGCCTACATACCTCGCTCTGCTAATCCTGTTACCAGTGGCTGCTGCCAGTGGCGAT
AAGTCGTGTCTTACCGGGTTGGACTCAAGACGATAGTTACCGGATAAGGCGCAGCGGTCGGGCTGAACGG
GGGGTTCGTGCACACAGCCCAGCTTGGAGCGAACGACCTACACCGAACTGAGATACCTACAGCGTGAGCT
ATGAGAAAGCGCCACGCTTCCCGAAGGGAGAAAGGCGGACAGGTATCCGGTAAGCGGCAGGGTCGGAACA
GGAGAGCGCACGAGGGAGCTTCCAGGGGGAAACGCCTGGTATCTTTATAGTCCTGTCGGGTTTCGCCACC
TCTGACTTGAGCGTCGATTTTTGTGATGCTCGTCAGGGGGGCGGAGCCTATGGAAAAACGCCAGCAACGC
GGCCTTTTTACGGTTCCTGGCCTTTTGCTGGCCTTTTGCTCACATGTTCTTTCCTGCGTTATCCCCTGAT
TCTGTGGATAACCGTATTACCGCCTTTGAGTGAGCTGATACCGCTCGCCGCAGCCGAACGACCGAGCGCA
GCGAGTCAGTGAGCGAGGAAGCGGAAGAGCGCCCAATACGCAAACCGCCTCTCCCCGCGCGTTGGCCGAT
TCATTAATGCAGCTGGCACGACAGGTTTCCCGACTGGAAAGCGGGCAGTGAGCGCAACGCAATTAATGTG
AGTTAGCTCACTCATTAGGCACCCCAGGCTTTACACTTTATGCTTCCGGCTCGTATGTTGTGTGGAATTG
TGAGCGGATAACAATTTCACACAGGAAACAGCTATGACCATGATTACGCCAAGCGCGCAATTAACCCTCA
CTAAAGGGAACAAAAGCTGGAGCTGCAAGC
