>Addgene plasmid #144715 | TFORF3239 | depositor partial sequence | sequence record 286260 | Insert
ATCGATTGATCAACAAGTTTGTACAAAAAAGTTGGCACCATGAGCTCGTACTTTGTAAACTCCTTCTCGG
GGCGTTATCCAAATGGCCCGGACTATCAGTTGCTAAATTATGGCAGTGGCAGCTCTCTGAGCGGCTCTTA
CAGGGATCCCGCTGCCATGCACACCGGCTCTTACGGCTACAATTACAATGGGATGGACCTCAGCGTCAAC
CGCTCCTCGGCCTCCTCCAGCCACTTTGGGGCGGTGGGCGAGAGCTCGCGCGCCTTCCCCGCGCCCGCCC
AGGAGCCCCGCTTCAGGCAAGCGGCTTCGAGCTGCTCCCTGTCCTCGCCCGAGTCCCTGCCCTGCACCAA
CGGCGACAGCCACGGCGCCAAGCCCTCTGCTTCGTCCCCCTCCGACCAGGCGACCTCAGCCAGCTCCAGC
GCCAATTTCACCGAAATAGACGAGGCCAGCGCGTCCTCGGAGCCTGAGGAAGCGGCAAGCCAGCTAAGCA
GCCCCAGCCTAGCTCGGGCGCAGCCAGAGCCCATGGCCACCTCCACAGCCGCGCCCGAGGGGCAGACTCC
GCAAATATTCCCCTGGATGAGGAAGCTTCACATCAGCCATGATATGACCGGGCCGGACGGGAAAAGGGCC
CGGACCGCGTATACCCGCTACCAGACCCTGGAGCTGGAAAAGGAGTTCCACTTCAACCGCTACCTGACCC
GGCGACGGCGCATCGAGATCGCCCACGCACTCTGCCTGTCCGAGCGCCAGATCAAGATCTGGTTCCAGAA
CCGGCGCATGAAGTGGAAGAAGGACAACAAATTGAAAAGTATGAGCCTGGCTACAGCTGGCAGCGCCTTC
CAGCCCTTGCCAACTTTCTTGTACAAAGTGGTTGATATCGGTAAGCCTATCCCTAACCCTCTCCTCGGTC
TCGATTCTACGTAGTAATGAACTAGTCCGTAACTTGAAAGTATTTCGATTTCTTGGCTTTATATATCTTG
TGGAAAGGACGATCCCAGCGGTGCCATATTCAAGAA
