>Addgene plasmid #144715 | TFORF3239 | depositor partial sequence | sequence record 286261 | Barcode
TCCCAGCGGTGCCATATTCAAGAA
